Addgene plasmid #147554: pcDNA3.1-MS2-HA-HsSmg5-del133-155-G120E_T
Purpose: Mammalian Expression of HsSmg5-del133-155-G120E
Depositing lab: Elisa Izaurralde. Depositing organization: Max Planck Institute for Developmental Biology. Publication: The SMG5-SMG7 heterodimer directly recruits the CCR4-NOT deadenylase complex to mRNAs containing nonsense codons via interaction with POP2. Loh B, Jonas S, Izaurralde E. Genes Dev. 2013 Oct 1;27(19):2125-38. doi: 10.1101/gad.226951.113. PubMed 24115769.
Backbone
  Vector backbone: Unknown
  Vector type: Mammalian Expression
Growth in bacteria
  Bacterial resistance: Ampicillin, 100 μg/mL
  Growth temperature: 37°C
  Growth strain: DH5alpha
  Copy number: High Copy
Gene/Insert
  Gene/Insert name: HsSmg5-del133-155-G120E
  Species: H. sapiens (human)
  Mutation: one silent mutation compared to the sequence given by NCBI: NM_015327.2.
  Entrez Gene: SMG5 (a.k.a. EST1B, LPTS-RP1, LPTSRP1, SMG-5)
  Cloning method: Unknown
Terms and licenses: Academic/Nonprofit Terms; Industry Terms: Not Available to Industry
Depositor comments: Plasmids from this collection were made available to the research community and donated after the lab closed. Please note that the sequence provided by the depositing laboratory may be theoretical/predicted or based on Sanger sequencing results. There may be discrepancies between sequencing results obtained by Addgene and the depositor sequence. If an Addgene verified sequence is not available, please contact before placing your order to request that our lab fully sequence the plasmid.
How to cite: pcDNA3.1-MS2-HA-HsSmg5-del133-155-G120E_T was a gift from Elisa Izaurralde (Addgene plasmid # 147554 ; http://n2t.net/addgene:147554 ; RRID:Addgene_147554)
