[The description below was written by a language model from this plasmid's Addgene catalogue record and pLannotate feature annotations shown in this document.]
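Description:
pcDNA3.1-MS2-HA-HsSmg5-del133-155-G120E_T is a mammalian expression plasmid of 8,847 nt encoding a mutant form of human SMG5, a nonsense-mediated mRNA decay (NMD) factor, fused at its N-terminus to the bacteriophage MS2 coat protein and an HA epitope. The catalogue lists the backbone as unknown, but the name and the annotated parts are consistent with a pcDNA3.1-type vector. These parts are a high-copy ColE1/pUC origin and an AmpR (β-lactamase) cassette for propagation and ampicillin selection in E. coli, an f1 origin, and an SV40 promoter-driven neo gene with an SV40 poly(A) signal, which would allow G418 selection in mammalian cells. Several short annotated fragments (bom, an HIV-1 LTR piece, ble, lacI and lac promoter elements) look like backbone remnants or partial matches rather than functional parts.

The expression cassette uses the CMV immediate-early enhancer and promoter to drive a single MS2–HA–SMG5 reading frame, terminated by the bGH polyadenylation signal. T7 and SP6 promoters flank the insert. As its name indicates, the SMG5 insert carries a deletion of residues 133–155 together with a G120E substitution, and the record also notes one silent change relative to the NCBI reference. The record does not state what these mutations do functionally.

The MS2 coat protein binds a specific RNA stem-loop, so a fusion of this kind can be tethered to a reporter mRNA bearing MS2 binding sites, while the HA tag allows detection or immunoprecipitation. The associated publication concerns recruitment of the CCR4-NOT deadenylase complex to nonsense-codon-containing mRNAs by the SMG5–SMG7 heterodimer. This suggests the construct served as a mutant in tethering or interaction assays. The deposited sequence may be theoretical or based on Sanger reads.
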