Features (pLannotate 1.2.2; 23 found; start..end, strand, type, name):
     28..80      -  misc_feature   bom (fragment): basis of mobility region from pBR322
    235..614     +  enhancer       CMV enhancer: human cytomegalovirus immediate early enhancer
    615..818     +  promoter       CMV promoter: human cytomegalovirus (CMV) immediate early promoter
    814..847     +  LTR            5' LTR (truncated) (fragment): truncated 5' long terminal repeat (LTR) from HIV-1
    863..881     +  promoter       T7 promoter: promoter for bacteriophage T7 RNA polymerase
    904..1290    +  CDS            MS2: bacteriophage MS2 coat protein binds to a specific stem-loop structure in the viral RNA (Peabody, 1993)
   1333..1359    +  CDS            3xHA (fragment): three tandem HA epitope tags
   1399..4377    +  CDS            SMG5: SMG5_HUMAN - Also known as EST1B, KIAA1089. Experimental evidence at protein level: Swiss-Prot protein existence level 1. Plays a role in nonsense-mediated mRNA decay. Does not have RNase activity by itself. Promotes dephosphorylation of UPF1. Together with SMG7 is thought to provide a link to the mRNA degradation machinery involving exonucleolytic pathways, and to serve as an adapter for UPF1 to protein phosphatase 2A (PP2A), thereby triggering UPF1 dephosphorylation. Necessary for TERT activity. From Homo sapiens (Human).
   4403..4421    -  promoter       SP6 promoter: promoter for bacteriophage SP6 RNA polymerase
   4447..4671    +  polyA_signal   bGH poly(A) signal: bovine growth hormone polyadenylation signal
   4675..4696    +  promoter       SV40 promoter (fragment): SV40 enhancer and early promoter
   4717..5145    +  rep_origin     f1 ori (sequence partly withheld): f1 bacteriophage origin of replication; arrow indicates direction of (+) strand synthesis
   5159..5488    +  promoter       SV40 promoter: SV40 enhancer and early promoter
   5555..6346    +  CDS            neo: KKA2_KLEPN - Also known as kan, nptII. Experimental evidence at protein level: Swiss-Prot protein existence level 1. Resistance to kanamycin, neomycin, paromomycin, ribostamycin, butirosin and gentamicin B. From Klebsiella pneumoniae.
   6370..6528    +  CDS            ble (fragment): BLE_KLEPN - Experimental evidence at protein level: Swiss-Prot protein existence level 1. Binding protein with a strong affinity to the bleomycin family of antibiotics. Binds to CL990; an antimitotic-antibiotic compound. From Klebsiella pneumoniae.
   6523..6644    +  polyA_signal   SV40 poly(A) signal: SV40 polyadenylation signal
   6717..6733    -  protein_bind   lac operator: The lac repressor binds to the lac operator to inhibit transcription in E. coli. This inhibition can be relieved by adding lactose or isopropyl-β-D-thiogalactopyranoside (IPTG). lac repressor encoded by lacI
   6741..6771    -  promoter       lac promoter: promoter for the E. coli lac operon
   6786..6807    -  protein_bind   CAP binding site: CAP binding activates transcription in the presence of cAMP. E. coli catabolite activator protein
   6820..6912    -  CDS            lacI (fragment): lac repressor; lacI; The lac repressor binds to the lac operator to inhibit transcription in E. coli. This inhibition can be relieved by adding lactose or isopropyl-β-D-thiogalactopyranoside (IPTG).
   7095..7680    -  rep_origin     ori: high-copy-number ColE1/pMB1/pBR322/pUC origin of replication
   7851..8711    -  CDS            AmpR: β-lactamase; bla; confers resistance to ampicillin, carbenicillin, and related antibiotics
   8712..8816    -  promoter       AmpR promoter: bla
>Addgene plasmid #147554 | pcDNA3.1-MS2-HA-HsSmg5-del133-155-G120E_T | depositor full sequence | sequence record 290001 | Full Sequence
GACGGATCGGGAGATCTCCCGATCCCCTATGGTGCACTCTCAGTACAATCTGCTCTGATGCCGCATAGTT
AAGCCAGTATCTGCTCCCTGCTTGTGTGTTGGAGGTCGCTGAGTAGTGCGCGAGCAAAATTTAAGCTACA
ACAAGGCAAGGCTTGACCGACAATTGCATGAAGAATCTGCTTAGGGTTAGGCGTTTTGCGCTGCTTCGCG
ATGTACGGGCCAGATATACGCGTTGACATTGATTATTGACTAGTTATTAATAGTAATCAATTACGGGGTC
ATTAGTTCATAGCCCATATATGGAGTTCCGCGTTACATAACTTACGGTAAATGGCCCGCCTGGCTGACCG
CCCAACGACCCCCGCCCATTGACGTCAATAATGACGTATGTTCCCATAGTAACGCCAATAGGGACTTTCC
ATTGACGTCAATGGGTGGAGTATTTACGGTAAACTGCCCACTTGGCAGTACATCAAGTGTATCATATGCC
AAGTACGCCCCCTATTGACGTCAATGACGGTAAATGGCCCGCCTGGCATTATGCCCAGTACATGACCTTA
TGGGACTTTCCTACTTGGCAGTACATCTACGTATTAGTCATCGCTATTACCATGGTGATGCGGTTTTGGC
AGTACATCAATGGGCGTGGATAGCGGTTTGACTCACGGGGATTTCCAAGTCTCCACCCCATTGACGTCAA
TGGGAGTTTGTTTTGGCACCAAAATCAACGGGACTTTCCAAAATGTCGTAACAACTCCGCCCCATTGACG
CAAATGGGCGGTAGGCGTGTACGGTGGGAGGTCTATATAAGCAGAGCTCTCTGGCTAACTAGAGAACCCA
CTGCTTACTGGCTTATCGAAATTAATACGACTCACTATAGGGAGACCCAAGCTTGCCACCATGGCTTCTA
ACTTTACTCAGTTCGTTCTCGTCGACAATGGCGGAACTGGCGACGTGACTGTCGCCCCAAGCAACTTCGC
TAACGGGGTCGCTGAATGGATCAGCTCTAACTCGCGATCACAGGCTTACAAAGTAACCTGTAGCGTTCGT
CAGAGCTCTGCGCAGAATCGCAAATACACCATCAAAGTCGAGGTGCCTAAAGTGGCAACCCAGACTGTTG
GTGGTGAAGAGCTTCCTGTAGCCGGATGGAGATCTTACTTAAATATGGAACTAACCATTCCAATTTTCGC
CACGAATTCCGACTGCGAGCTTATTGTTAAGGCAATGCAAGGTCTCCTAAAAGATGGAAACCCGATTCCC
TCGGCCATCGCGGCCAACTCCGGCATCTACGGAGGTGGAGGTGGATCTGGTGGATCTCCTCCACATATGG
CTTACCCATACGATGTTCCAGATTACGCTCCTCCAAAGCTTGGATCCGAATTCCCGGGTCGACTCGAGAT
GAGCCAAGGCCCCCCCACAGGGGAGAGCAGCGAGCCCGAAGCAAAAGTCCTCCACACTAAGCGGCTTTAC
CGGGCTGTGGTGGAGGCTGTGCATCGACTTGACCTCATCCTTTGCAACAAAACTGCTTATCAAGAAGTAT
TCAAACCAGAAAACATTAGCCTGAGGAACAAGCTGCGTGAGCTCTGCGTCAAGCTTATGTTCCTGCACCC
AGTGGACTATGGGAGAAAGGCTGAGGAGCTGCTGTGGAGAAAGGTATACTATGAAGTTATCCAGCTTATC
AAGACTAACAAAAAGCACATCCACAGCCGGAGCACTTTGGAATGTGCCTACAGGACGCACCTGGTTGCTG
GTATTGAGTTCTACCAGCATCTCCTTCTCTATATCCAGTCCCACCCAGTGTCTGCCTCAGGGAAGGAGAT
GGATTGGGCACAGATGGCATGTCACCGATGTCTGGTGTATCTGGGGGATTTGTCCCGATATCAGAATGAA
TTAGCTGGCGTAGATACCGAGCTGCTAGCCGAGAGATTTTACTACCAAGCCCTGTCAGTAGCTCCTCAGA
TTGGAATGCCCTTCAATCAGCTGGGCACCCTGGCAGGCAGCAAGTACTATAATGTGGAAGCCATGTATTG
CTACCTGCGCTGCATCCAGTCAGAAGTGTCCTTTGAGGGAGCCTATGGGAACCTCAAGCGGCTGTATGAC
AAGGCAGCCAAAATGTACCACCAACTGAAGAAGTGTGAGACTCGGAAACTGTCTCCTGGCAAAAAGCGAT
GTAAAGACATTAAAAGGTTGCTAGTGAACTTTATGTATCTGCAAAGCCTCCTACAGCCCAAAAGCAGCTC
CGTGGACTCAGAGCTGACCTCACTTTGCCAGTCAGTCCTGGAGGACTTCAACCTCTGCCTCTTCTACCTG
CCCTCCTCACCCAACCTCAGCCTGGCCAGTGAGGATGAGGAGGAGTATGAGAGTGGATATGCTTTCCTCC
CGGACCTTCTCATCTTTCAAATGGTCATCATCTGCCTTATGTGTGTGCACAGCTTGGAGAGAGCAGGATC
CAAGCAGTACAGTGCAGCCATTGCCTTCACCCTGGCCCTCTTTTCCCACCTCGTCAATCATGTCAACATA
CGGCTGCAGGCTGAGCTGGAAGAGGGCGAGAATCCCGTCCCGGCATTCCAGAGTGATGGCACAGATGAAC
CAGAGTCCAAGGAACCTGTGGAGAAAGAGGAGGAGCCAGATCCTGAGCCTCCTCCTGTAACACCCCAAGT
GGGTGAGGGCAGAAAGAGCCGTAAGTTCTCTCGCCTCTCCTGTCTCCGCCGTCGCCGCCACCCACCCAAA
GTTGGTGATGACAGTGACCTGAGTGAAGGCTTTGAATCGGACTCAAGCCATGACTCAGCCCGGGCCAGTG
AGGGCTCAGACAGTGGCTCTGACAAGAGTCTTGAAGGTGGGGGAACGGCCTTTGATGCTGAAACAGACTC
GGAAATGAATAGCCAGGAGTCCCGATCAGACTTGGAAGATATGGAGGAAGAGGAGGGGACACGGTCACCA
ACCCTGGAGCCCCCTCGGGGCAGATCAGAGGCTCCCGATTCCCTCAATGGCCCACTGGGCCCCAGTGAGG
CTAGCATTGCCAGCAATCTACAAGCCATGTCCACCCAGATGTTCCAGACTAAGCGCTGCTTCCGACTGGC
CCCCACCTTTAGCAACCTGCTCCTCCAGCCCACCACCAACCCTCATACCTCGGCCAGCCACAGGCCTTGC
GTCAATGGGGATGTAGACAAGCCTTCAGAGCCAGCCTCTGAGGAGGGCTCTGAGTCGGAGGGGAGTGAGT
CCAGTGGACGCTCCTGTCGGAATGAGCGCAGCATCCAGGAGAAGCTTCAGGTCCTGATGGCCGAAGGTCT
GCTTCCTGCTGTGAAAGTCTTCCTGGACTGGCTTCGGACCAACCCCGACCTCATCATCGTGTGTGCACAG
AGCTCTCAAAGTCTGTGGAACCGCCTGTCTGTGTTGCTGAATCTGTTGCCTGCTGCTGGTGAACTCCAGG
AGTCTGGCCTGGCCTTGTGTCCTGAGGTCCAAGATCTTCTTGAAGGTTGTGAACTGCCTGACCTCCCCTC
TAGCCTTCTGCTCCCAGAGGACATGGCTCTTCGTAACCTGCCCCCGCTCCGAGCTGCCCACAGACGCTTT
AACTTTGACACGGATCGGCCCCTGCTCAGCACCTTAGAGGAGTCAGTGGTGCGCATCTGCTGCATCCGCA
GCTTTGGTCATTTCATCGCCCGCCTGCAAGGCAGCATCCTGCAGTTCAACCCAGAGGTTGGCATCTTCGT
CAGCATTGCCCAGTCTGAGCAGGAGAGCCTGCTGCAGCAGGCCCAGGCACAGTTCCGAATGGCACAGGAG
GAAGCTCGTCGGAACAGGCTCATGAGAGACATGGCTCAGCTACGACTTCAGCTCGAAGTGTCTCAGCTGG
AGGGCAGCCTGCAGCAGCCCAAGGCCCAGTCAGCCATGTCTCCCTACCTCGTCCCTGACACCCAGGCCCT
CTGCCACCATCTCCCTGTCATCCGCCAACTGGCCACCAGTGGCCGCTTCATTGTCATCATCCCAAGGACA
GTGATCGATGGCCTGGATTTGCTGAAGAAGGAACACCCAGGGGCCCGGGATGGGATTCGGTACCTGGAGG
CAGAGTTTAAAAAAGGAAACAGGTACATTCGCTGCCAGAAAGAGGTGGGAAAGAGCTTTGAGCGGCATAA
GCTGAAGAGGCAGGATGCAGATGCCTGGACTCTCTATAAGATCCTAGACAGCTGCAAACAGCTGACTCTG
GCCCAGGGGGCAGGTGAGGAGGATCCGAGTGGCATGGTGACCATCATCACAGGCCTTCCACTGGACAACC
CCAGCGTGCTTTCAGGCCCCATGCAGGCAGCCCTGCAGGCCGCTGCCCACGCCAGTGTGGACATCAAGAA
TGTTCTGGACTTCTACAAGCAGTGGAAGGAAATTGGTTGAGCGGCCGCCTAGAGGGCCCTATTCTATAGT
GTCACCTAAATGCTAGAGCTCGCTGATCAGCCTCGACTGTGCCTTCTAGTTGCCAGCCATCTGTTGTTTG
CCCCTCCCCCGTGCCTTCCTTGACCCTGGAAGGTGCCACTCCCACTGTCCTTTCCTAATAAAATGAGGAA
ATTGCATCGCATTGTCTGAGTAGGTGTCATTCTATTCTGGGGGGTGGGGTGGGGCAGGACAGCAAGGGGG
AGGATTGGGAAGACAATAGCAGGCATGCTGGGGATGCGGTGGGCTCTATGGCTTCTGAGGCGGAAAGAAC
CAGCTGGGGCTCTAGGGGGTATCCCC
[124 nt withheld, positions 4717-4840]
C
[91 nt withheld, positions 4842-4932]
A
[49 nt withheld, positions 4934-4982]
CCTTTGACGTTGGAGTCCACGTTCTTT
[37 nt withheld, positions 5010-5046]
ACCCTATCTCGGTCTATTCTTTTGATTTATAAGGGATTTTGCCGATTTCGGCCTATTGGTTAAAAAATGA
GCTGATTTAACAAAAATTTAACGCGAATTAATTCTGTGGAATGTGTGTCAGTTAGGGTGTGGAAAGTCCC
CAGGCTCCCCAGCAGGCAGAAGTATGCAAAGCATGCATCTCAATTAGTCAGCAACCAGGTGTGGAAAGTC
CCCAGGCTCCCCAGCAGGCAGAAGTATGCAAAGCATGCATCTCAATTAGTCAGCAACCATAGTCCCGCCC
CTAACTCCGCCCATCCCGCCCCTAACTCCGCCCAGTTCCGCCCATTCTCCGCCCCATGGCTGACTAATTT
TTTTTATTTATGCAGAGGCCGAGGCCGCCTCTGCCTCTGAGCTATTCCAGAAGTAGTGAGGAGGCTTTTT
TGGAGGCCTAGGCTTTTGCAAAAAGCTCCCGGGAGCTTGTATATCCATTTTCGGATCTGATCAAGAGACA
GGATGAGGATCGTTTCGCATGATTGAACAAGATGGATTGCACGCAGGTTCTCCGGCCGCTTGGGTGGAGA
GGCTATTCGGCTATGACTGGGCACAACAGACAATCGGCTGCTCTGATGCCGCCGTGTTCCGGCTGTCAGC
GCAGGGGCGCCCGGTTCTTTTTGTCAAGACCGACCTGTCCGGTGCCCTGAATGAACTGCAGGACGAGGCA
GCGCGGCTATCGTGGCTGGCCACGACGGGCGTTCCTTGCGCAGCTGTGCTCGACGTTGTCACTGAAGCGG
GAAGGGACTGGCTGCTATTGGGCGAAGTGCCGGGGCAGGATCTCCTGTCATCTCACCTTGCTCCTGCCGA
GAAAGTATCCATCATGGCTGATGCAATGCGGCGGCTGCATACGCTTGATCCGGCTACCTGCCCATTCGAC
CACCAAGCGAAACATCGCATCGAGCGAGCACGTACTCGGATGGAAGCCGGTCTTGTCGATCAGGATGATC
TGGACGAAGAGCATCAGGGGCTCGCGCCAGCCGAACTGTTCGCCAGGCTCAAGGCGCGCATGCCCGACGG
CGAGGATCTCGTCGTGACCCATGGCGATGCCTGCTTGCCGAATATCATGGTGGAAAATGGCCGCTTTTCT
GGATTCATCGACTGTGGCCGGCTGGGTGTGGCGGACCGCTATCAGGACATAGCGTTGGCTACCCGTGATA
TTGCTGAAGAGCTTGGCGGCGAATGGGCTGACCGCTTCCTCGTGCTTTACGGTATCGCCGCTCCCGATTC
GCAGCGCATCGCCTTCTATCGCCTTCTTGACGAGTTCTTCTGAGCGGGACTCTGGGGTTCGAAATGACCG
ACCAAGCGACGCCCAACCTGCCATCACGAGATTTCGATTCCACCGCCGCCTTCTATGAAAGGTTGGGCTT
CGGAATCGTTTTCCGGGACGCCGGCTGGATGATCCTCCAGCGCGGGGATCTCATGCTGGAGTTCTTCGCC
CACCCCAACTTGTTTATTGCAGCTTATAATGGTTACAAATAAAGCAATAGCATCACAAATTTCACAAATA
AAGCATTTTTTTCACTGCATTCTAGTTGTGGTTTGTCCAAACTCATCAATGTATCTTATCATGTCTGTAT
ACCGTCGACCTCTAGCTAGAGCTTGGCGTAATCATGGTCATAGCTGTTTCCTGTGTGAAATTGTTATCCG
CTCACAATTCCACACAACATACGAGCCGGAAGCATAAAGTGTAAAGCCTGGGGTGCCTAATGAGTGAGCT
AACTCACATTAATTGCGTTGCGCTCACTGCCCGCTTTCCAGTCGGGAAACCTGTCGTGCCAGCTGCATTA
ATGAATCGGCCAACGCGCGGGGAGAGGCGGTTTGCGTATTGGGCGCTCTTCCGCTTCCTCGCTCACTGAC
TCGCTGCGCTCGGTCGTTCGGCTGCGGCGAGCGGTATCAGCTCACTCAAAGGCGGTAATACGGTTATCCA
CAGAATCAGGGGATAACGCAGGAAAGAACATGTGAGCAAAAGGCCAGCAAAAGGCCAGGAACCGTAAAAA
GGCCGCGTTGCTGGCGTTTTTCCATAGGCTCCGCCCCCCTGACGAGCATCACAAAAATCGACGCTCAAGT
CAGAGGTGGCGAAACCCGACAGGACTATAAAGATACCAGGCGTTTCCCCCTGGAAGCTCCCTCGTGCGCT
CTCCTGTTCCGACCCTGCCGCTTACCGGATACCTGTCCGCCTTTCTCCCTTCGGGAAGCGTGGCGCTTTC
TCATAGCTCACGCTGTAGGTATCTCAGTTCGGTGTAGGTCGTTCGCTCCAAGCTGGGCTGTGTGCACGAA
CCCCCCGTTCAGCCCGACCGCTGCGCCTTATCCGGTAACTATCGTCTTGAGTCCAACCCGGTAAGACACG
ACTTATCGCCACTGGCAGCAGCCACTGGTAACAGGATTAGCAGAGCGAGGTATGTAGGCGGTGCTACAGA
GTTCTTGAAGTGGTGGCCTAACTACGGCTACACTAGAAGAACAGTATTTGGTATCTGCGCTCTGCTGAAG
CCAGTTACCTTCGGAAAAAGAGTTGGTAGCTCTTGATCCGGCAAACAAACCACCGCTGGTAGCGGTTTTT
TTGTTTGCAAGCAGCAGATTACGCGCAGAAAAAAAGGATCTCAAGAAGATCCTTTGATCTTTTCTACGGG
GTCTGACGCTCAGTGGAACGAAAACTCACGTTAAGGGATTTTGGTCATGAGATTATCAAAAAGGATCTTC
ACCTAGATCCTTTTAAATTAAAAATGAAGTTTTAAATCAATCTAAAGTATATATGAGTAAACTTGGTCTG
ACAGTTACCAATGCTTAATCAGTGAGGCACCTATCTCAGCGATCTGTCTATTTCGTTCATCCATAGTTGC
CTGACTCCCCGTCGTGTAGATAACTACGATACGGGAGGGCTTACCATCTGGCCCCAGTGCTGCAATGATA
CCGCGAGACCCACGCTCACCGGCTCCAGATTTATCAGCAATAAACCAGCCAGCCGGAAGGGCCGAGCGCA
GAAGTGGTCCTGCAACTTTATCCGCCTCCATCCAGTCTATTAATTGTTGCCGGGAAGCTAGAGTAAGTAG
TTCGCCAGTTAATAGTTTGCGCAACGTTGTTGCCATTGCTACAGGCATCGTGGTGTCACGCTCGTCGTTT
GGTATGGCTTCATTCAGCTCCGGTTCCCAACGATCAAGGCGAGTTACATGATCCCCCATGTTGTGCAAAA
AAGCGGTTAGCTCCTTCGGTCCTCCGATCGTTGTCAGAAGTAAGTTGGCCGCAGTGTTATCACTCATGGT
TATGGCAGCACTGCATAATTCTCTTACTGTCATGCCATCCGTAAGATGCTTTTCTGTGACTGGTGAGTAC
TCAACCAAGTCATTCTGAGAATAGTGTATGCGGCGACCGAGTTGCTCTTGCCCGGCGTCAATACGGGATA
ATACCGCGCCACATAGCAGAACTTTAAAAGTGCTCATCATTGGAAAACGTTCTTCGGGGCGAAAACTCTC
AAGGATCTTACCGCTGTTGAGATCCAGTTCGATGTAACCCACTCGTGCACCCAACTGATCTTCAGCATCT
TTTACTTTCACCAGCGTTTCTGGGTGAGCAAAAACAGGAAGGCAAAATGCCGCAAAAAAGGGAATAAGGG
CGACACGGAAATGTTGAATACTCATACTCTTCCTTTTTCAATATTATTGAAGCATTTATCAGGGTTATTG
TCTCATGAGCGGATACATATTTGAATGTATTTAGAAAAATAAACAAATAGGGGTTCCGCGCACATTTCCC
CGAAAAGTGCCACCTGACGTC
